>Addgene plasmid #235080 | Tad-CBE(GCG4) | addgene full sequence | sequence record 466787 | Addgene NGS Result
TTCACCTAGATCCTTTTAAATTAAAAATGAAGTTTTAAATCAATCTAAAGTATATATGAGTAAACTTGGT
CTGACAGTTACCAATGCTTAATCAGTGAGGCACCTATCTCAGCGATCTGTCTATTTCGTTCATCCATAGT
TGCCTGACTCCCCGTCGTGTAGATAACTACGATACGGGAGGGCTTACCATCTGGCCCCAGTGCTGCAATG
ATACCGCGGCTACCACGCTCACCGGCTCCAGATTTATCAGCAATAAACCAGCCAGCCGGAAGGGCCGAGC
GCAGAAGTGGTCCTGCAACTTTATCCGCCTCCATCCAGTCTATTAATTGTTGCCGGGAAGCTAGAGTAAG
TAGTTCGCCAGTTAATAGTTTGCGCAACGTTGTTGCCATTGCTACAGGCATCGTGGTGTCACGCTCGTCG
TTTGGTATGGCTTCATTCAGCTCCGGTTCCCAACGATCAAGGCGAGTTACATGATCCCCCATGTTGTGCA
AAAAAGCGGTTAGCTCCTTCGGTCCTCCGATCGTTGTCAGAAGTAAGTTGGCCGCAGTGTTATCACTCAT
GGTTATGGCAGCACTGCATAATTCTCTTACTGTCATGCCATCCGTAAGATGCTTTTCTGTGACTGGTGAG
TACTCAACCAAGTCATTCTGAGAATAGTGTATGCGGCGACCGAGTTGCTCTTGCCCGGCGTCAATACGGG
ATAATACCGCGCCACATAGCAGAACTTTAAAAGTGCTCATCATTGGAAAACGTTCTTCGGGGCGAAAACT
CTCAAGGATCTTACCGCTGTTGAGATCCAGTTCGATGTAACCCACTCGTGCACCCAACTGATCTTCAGCA
TCTTTTACTTTCACCAGCGTTTCTGGGTGAGCAAAAACAGGAAGGCAAAATGCCGCAAAAAAGGGAATAA
GGGCGACACGGAAATGTTGAATACTCATACTCTTCCTTTTTCAATATTATTGAAGCATTTATCAGGGTTA
TTGTCTCATGAGCGGATACATATTTGAATGTATTTAGAAAAATAAACAAATAGGGGTTCCGCGCACATTT
CCCCGAAAAGTGCCACCTGACGTCGACGGATCGGGAGATCGATCTCCCGATCCCCTAGGGTCGACTCTCA
GTACAATCTGCTCTGATGCCGCATAGTTAAGCCAGTATCTGCTCCCTGCTTGTGTGTTGGAGGTCGCTGA
GTAGTGCGCGAGCAAAATTTAAGCTACAACAAGGCAAGGCTTGACCGACAATTGCATGAAGAATCTGCTT
AGGGTTAGGCGTTTTGCGCTGCTTCGCGATGTACGGGCCAGATATACGCGTTGACATTGATTATTGACTA
GTTATTAATAGTAATCAATTACGGGGTCATTAGTTCATAGCCCATATATGGAGTTCCGCGTTACATAACT
TACGGTAAATGGCCCGCCTGGCTGACCGCCCAACGACCCCCGCCCATTGACGTCAATAATGACGTATGTT
CCCATAGTAACGCCAATAGGGACTTTCCATTGACGTCAATGGGTGGAGTATTTACGGTAAACTGCCCACT
TGGCAGTACATCAAGTGTATCATATGCCAAGTACGCCCCCTATTGACGTCAATGACGGTAAATGGCCCGC
CTGGCATTATGCCCAGTACATGACCTTATGGGACTTTCCTACTTGGCAGTACATCTACGTATTAGTCATC
GCTATTACCATGGTGATGCGGTTTTGGCAGTACATCAATGGGCGTGGATAGCGGTTTGACTCACGGGGAT
TTCCAAGTCTCCACCCCATTGACGTCAATGGGAGTTTGTTTTGGCACCAAAATCAACGGGACTTTCCAAA
ATGTCGTAACAACTCCGCCCCATTGACGCAAATGGGCGGTAGGCGTGTACGGTGGGAGGTCTATATAAGC
AGAGCTGGTTTAGTGAACCGTCAGATCCGCTAGAGATCCGCGGCCGCTAATACGACTCACTATAGGGAGA
GCCGCCACCATGAAACGGACAGCCGACGGAAGCGAGTTCGAGTCACCAAAGAAGAAGCGGAAAGTCTCTG
AAGTCGAGTTTAGCCACGAGTATTGGATGAGGCACGCACTGACCCTGGCAAAGCGAGCACGGGATGAATC
TCGTGTTCCCGTGGGCGCCGTGCTGGTGCTCAACAATAGAGTGATCGGAGAGGGATGGGTTCGGACTATG
TCTCTGCACGACCCTACCGCACACGCAGAGATCATGGCACTGAGGCAGGGAGGCCTGGTCATGCAGAATT
ACCGCCTGTACGATGCCACCCTGTATTCGACACTCGAGCCATGCGTGATGTGCGCAGGAGCAATGATCCA
CAGCAGGATCGGAAGAGTGGTGTTCGGAGTGCGTTATCCGTGGGGTGGCGCAGTAGGCTCCCTGATGAAT
GTGCTGCACTACCCCGGCATAAAGCACCGGGTGGAGATCACAGAGGGAATCCTGGCAGACGAGTGCGCCG
CCCTGCTGTGCCGTTTCTTTAGAATGCCGAGACGGGTGTTCAAGGCCCAGAAGAAGGCACAGAGCTCCAC
CGACTCTGGAGGATCTAGCGGAGGATCCTCTGGCAGCGAGACACCAGGAACAAGCGAGTCAGCAACACCA
GAGAGCAGTGGCGGCAGCAGCGGCGGCAGCGACAAGAAGTACAGCATCGGCCTGGCCATCGGCACCAACT
CTGTGGGCTGGGCCGTGATCACCGACGAGTACAAGGTGCCCAGCAAGAAATTCAAGGTGCTGGGCAACAC
CGACCGGCACAGCATCAAGAAGAACCTGATCGGAGCCCTGCTGTTCGACAGCGGCGAAACAGCCGAGGCC
ACCCGGCTGAAGAGAACCGCCAGAAGAAGATACACCAGACGGAAGAACCGGATCTGCTATCTGCAAGAGA
TCTTCAGCAACGAGATGGCCAAGGTGGACGACAGCTTCTTCCACAGACTGGAAGAGTCCTTCCTGGTGGA
AGAGGATAAGAAGCACGAGCGGCACCCCATCTTCGGCAACATCGTGGACGAGGTGGCCTACCACGAGAAG
TACCCCACCATCTACCACCTGAGAAAGAAACTGGTGGACAGCACCGACAAGGCCGACCTGCGGCTGATCT
ATCTGGCCCTGGCCCACATGATCAAGTTCCGGGGCCACTTCCTGATCGAGGGCGACCTGAACCCCGACAA
CAGCGACGTGGACAAGCTGTTCATCCAGCTGGTGCAGACCTACAACCAGCTGTTCGAGGAAAACCCCATC
AACGCCAGCGGCGTGGACGCCAAGGCCATCCTGTCTGCCAGACTGAGCAAGAGCAGACGGCTGGAAAATC
TGATCGCCCAGCTGCCCGGCGAAAAGAAGAATGGCCTGTTCGGAAACCTGATTGCCCTGAGCCTGGGCCT
GACCCCCAACTTCAAGAGCAACTTCGACCTGGCCGAGGATGCCAAACTGCAGCTGAGCAAGGACACCTAC
GACGACGACCTGGACAACCTGCTGGCCCAGATCGGCGACCAGTACGCCGACCTGTTTCTGGCCGCCAAGA
ACCTGTCCGACGCCATCCTGCTGAGCGACATCCTGAGAGTGAACACCGAGATCACCAAGGCCCCCCTGAG
CGCCTCTATGATCAAGAGATACGACGAGCACCACCAGGACCTGACCCTGCTGAAAGCTCTCGTGCGGCAG
CAGCTGCCTGAGAAGTACAAAGAGATTTTCTTCGACCAGAGCAAGAACGGCTACGCCGGCTACATTGACG
GCGGAGCCAGCCAGGAAGAGTTCTACAAGTTCATCAAGCCCATCCTGGAAAAGATGGACGGCACCGAGGA
ACTGCTCGTGAAGCTGAACAGAGAGGACCTGCTGCGGAAGCAGCGGACCTTCGACAACGGCAGCATCCCC
CACCAGATCCACCTGGGAGAGCTGCACGCCATTCTGCGGCGGCAGGAAGATTTTTACCCATTCCTGAAGG
ACAACCGGGAAAAGATCGAGAAGATCCTGACCTTCCGCATCCCCTACTACGTGGGCCCTCTGGCCAGGGG
AAACAGCAGATTCGCCTGGATGACCAGAAAGAGCGAGGAAACCATCACCCCCTGGAACTTCGAGGAAGTG
GTGGACAAGGGCGCTTCCGCCCAGAGCTTCATCGAGCGGATGACCAACTTCGATAAGAACCTGCCCAACG
AGAAGGTGCTGCCCAAGCACAGCCTGCTGTACGAGTACTTCACCGTGTATAACGAGCTGACCAAAGTGAA
ATACGTGACCGAGGGAATGAGAAAGCCCGCCTTCCTGAGCGGCGAGCAGAAAAAGGCCATCGTGGACCTG
CTGTTCAAGACCAACCGGAAAGTGACCGTGAAGCAGCTGAAAGAGGACTACTTCAAGAAAATCGAGTGCT
TCGACTCCGTGGAAATCTCCGGCGTGGAAGATCGGTTCAACGCCTCCCTGGGCACATACCACGATCTGCT
GAAAATTATCAAGGACAAGGACTTCCTGGACAATGAGGAAAACGAGGACATTCTGGAAGATATCGTGCTG
ACCCTGACACTGTTTGAGGACAGAGAGATGATCGAGGAACGGCTGAAAACCTATGCCCACCTGTTCGACG
ACAAAGTGATGAAGCAGCTGAAGCGGCGGAGATACACCGGCTGGGGCAGGCTGAGCCGGAAGCTGATCAA
CGGCATCCGGGACAAGCAGTCCGGCAAGACAATCCTGGATTTCCTGAAGTCCGACGGCTTCGCCAACAGA
AACTTCATGCAGCTGATCCACGACGACAGCCTGACCTTTAAAGAGGACATCCAGAAAGCCCAGGTGTCCG
GCCAGGGCGATAGCCTGCACGAGCACATTGCCAATCTGGCCGGCAGCCCCGCCATTAAGAAGGGCATCCT
GCAGACAGTGAAGGTGGTGGACGAGCTCGTGAAAGTGATGGGCCGGCACAAGCCCGAGAACATCGTGATC
GAAATGGCCAGAGAGAACCAGACCACCCAGAAGGGACAGAAGAACAGCCGCGAGAGAATGAAGCGGATCG
AAGAGGGCATCAAAGAGCTGGGCAGCCAGATCCTGAAAGAACACCCCGTGGAAAACACCCAGCTGCAGAA
CGAGAAGCTGTACCTGTACTACCTGCAGAATGGGCGGGATATGTACGTGGACCAGGAACTGGACATCAAC
CGGCTGTCCGACTACGATGTGGACCATATCGTGCCTCAGAGCTTTCTGAAGGACGACTCCATCGACAACA
AGGTGCTGACCAGAAGCGACAAGAACCGGGGCAAGAGCGACAACGTGCCCTCCGAAGAGGTCGTGAAGAA
GATGAAGAACTACTGGCGGCAGCTGCTGAACGCCAAGCTGATTACCCAGAGAAAGTTCGACAATCTGACC
AAGGCCGAGAGAGGCGGCCTGAGCGAACTGGATAAGGCCGGCTTCATCAAGAGACAGCTGGTGGAAACCC
GGCAGATCACAAAGCACGTGGCACAGATCCTGGACTCCCGGATGAACACTAAGTACGACGAGAATGACAA
GCTGATCCGGGAAGTGAAAGTGATCACCCTGAAGTCCAAGCTGGTGTCCGATTTCCGGAAGGATTTCCAG
TTTTACAAAGTGCGCGAGATCAACAACTACCACCACGCCCACGACGCCTACCTGAACGCCGTCGTGGGAA
CCGCCCTGATCAAAAAGTACCCTAAGCTGGAAAGCGAGTTCGTGTACGGCGACTACAAGGTGTACGACGT
GCGGAAGATGATCGCCAAGAGCGAGCAGGAAATCGGCAAGGCTACCGCCAAGTACTTCTTCTACAGCAAC
ATCATGAACTTTTTCAAGACCGAGATTACCCTGGCCAACGGCGAGATCCGGAAGCGGCCTCTGATCGAGA
CAAACGGCGAAACCGGGGAGATCGTGTGGGATAAGGGCCGGGATTTTGCCACCGTGCGGAAAGTGCTGAG
CATGCCCCAAGTGAATATCGTGAAAAAGACCGAGGTGCAGACAGGCGGCTTCAGCAAAGAGTCTATCCTG
CCCAAGAGGAACAGCGATAAGCTGATCGCCAGAAAGAAGGACTGGGACCCTAAGAAGTACGGCGGCTTCG
ACAGCCCCACCGTGGCCTATTCTGTGCTGGTGGTGGCCAAAGTGGAAAAGGGCAAGTCCAAGAAACTGAA
GAGTGTGAAAGAGCTGCTGGGGATCACCATCATGGAAAGAAGCAGCTTCGAGAAGAATCCCATCGACTTT
CTGGAAGCCAAGGGCTACAAAGAAGTGAAAAAGGACCTGATCATCAAGCTGCCTAAGTACTCCCTGTTCG
AGCTGGAAAACGGCCGGAAGAGAATGCTGGCCTCTGCCGGCGAACTGCAGAAGGGAAACGAACTGGCCCT
GCCCTCCAAATATGTGAACTTCCTGTACCTGGCCAGCCACTATGAGAAGCTGAAGGGCTCCCCCGAGGAT
AATGAGCAGAAACAGCTGTTTGTGGAACAGCACAAGCACTACCTGGACGAGATCATCGAGCAGATCAGCG
AGTTCTCCAAGAGAGTGATCCTGGCCGACGCTAATCTGGACAAAGTGCTGTCCGCCTACAACAAGCACCG
GGATAAGCCCATCAGAGAGCAGGCCGAGAATATCATCCACCTGTTTACCCTGACCAATCTGGGAGCCCCT
GCCGCCTTCAAGTACTTTGACACCACCATCGACCGGAAGAGGTACACCAGCACCAAAGAGGTGCTGGACG
CCACCCTGATCCACCAGAGCATCACCGGCCTGTACGAGACACGGATCGACCTGTCTCAGCTGGGAGGTGA
CAGCGGCGGGAGCGGCGGGAGCGGGGGGAGCACTAATCTGAGCGACATCATTGAGAAGGAGACTGGGAAA
CAGCTGGTCATTCAGGAGTCCATCCTGATGCTGCCTGAGGAGGTGGAGGAAGTGATCGGCAACAAGCCAG
AGTCTGACATCCTGGTGCACACCGCCTACGACGAGTCCACAGATGAGAATGTGATGCTGCTGACCTCTGA
CGCCCCCGAGTATAAGCCTTGGGCCCTGGTCATCCAGGATTCTAACGGCGAGAATAAGATCAAGATGCTG
AGCGGAGGATCCGGAGGATCTGGAGGCAGCACCAACCTGTCTGACATCATCGAGAAGGAGACAGGCAAGC
AGCTGGTCATCCAGGAGAGCATCCTGATGCTGCCCGAAGAAGTCGAAGAAGTGATCGGAAACAAGCCTGA
GAGCGATATCCTGGTCCATACCGCCTACGACGAGAGTACCGACGAAAATGTGATGCTGCTGACATCCGAC
GCCCCAGAGTATAAGCCCTGGGCTCTGGTCATCCAGGATTCCAACGGAGAGAACAAAATCAAAATGCTGT
CTGGCGGCTCAAAAAGAACCGCCGACGGCAGCGAATTCGAGCCCAAGAAGAAGAGGAAAGTCTAACCGGT
CATCATCACCATCACCATTGAGTTTAAACCCGCTGATCAGCCTCGACTGTGCCTTCTAGTTGCCAGCCAT
CTGTTGTTTGCCCCTCCCCCGTGCCTTCCTTGACCCTGGAAGGTGCCACTCCCACTGTCCTTTCCTAATA
AAATGAGGAAATTGCATCGCATTGTCTGAGTAGGTGTCATTCTATTCTGGGGGGTGGGGTGGGGCAGGAC
AGCAAGGGGGAGGATTGGGAAGACAATAGCAGGCATGCTGGGGATGCGGTGGGCTCTATGGCTTCTGAGG
CGGAAAGAACCAGCTGGGGCTCGATACCGTCGACCTCTAGCTAGAGCTTGGCGTAATCATGGTCATAGCT
GTTTCCTGTGTGAAATTGTTATCCGCTCACAATTCCACACAACATACGAGCCGGAAGCATAAAGTGTAAA
GCCTAGGGTGCCTAATGAGTGAGCTAACTCACATTAATTGCGTTGCGCTCACTGCCCGCTTTCCAGTCGG
GAAACCTGTCGTGCCAGCTGCATTAATGAATCGGCCAACGCGCGGGGAGAGGCGGTTTGCGTATTGGGCG
CTCTTCCGCTTCCTCGCTCACTGACTCGCTGCGCTCGGTCGTTCGGCTGCGGCGAGCGGTATCAGCTCAC
TCAAAGGCGGTAATACGGTTATCCACAGAATCAGGGGATAACGCAGGAAAGAACATGTGAGCAAAAGGCC
AGCAAAAGGCCAGGAACCGTAAAAAGGCCGCGTTGCTGGCGTTTTTCCATAGGCTCCGCCCCCCTGACGA
GCATCACAAAAATCGACGCTCAAGTCAGAGGTGGCGAAACCCGACAGGACTATAAAGATACCAGGCGTTT
CCCCCTGGAAGCTCCCTCGTGCGCTCTCCTGTTCCGACCCTGCCGCTTACCGGATACCTGTCCGCCTTTC
TCCCTTCGGGAAGCGTGGCGCTTTCTCATAGCTCACGCTGTAGGTATCTCAGTTCGGTGTAGGTCGTTCG
CTCCAAGCTGGGCTGTGTGCACGAACCCCCCGTTCAGCCCGACCGCTGCGCCTTATCCGGTAACTATCGT
CTTGAGTCCAACCCGGTAAGACACGACTTATCGCCACTGGCAGCAGCCACTGGTAACAGGATTAGCAGAG
CGAGGTATGTAGGCGGTGCTACAGAGTTCTTGAAGTGGTGGCCTAACTACGGCTACACTAGAAGAACAGT
ATTTGGTATCTGCGCTCTGCTGAAGCCAGTTACCTTCGGAAAAAGAGTTGGTAGCTCTTGATCCGGCAAA
CAAACCACCGCTGGTAGCGGTGGTTTTTTTGTTTGCAAGCAGCAGATTACGCGCAGAAAAAAAGGATCTC
AAGAAGATCCTTTGATCTTTTCTACGGGGTCTGACACTCAGTGGAACGAAAACTCACGTTAAGGGATTTT
GGTCATGAGATTATCAAAAAGGATC
Features (pLannotate 1.2.2; 17 found; start..end, strand, type, name):
     78..938     -  CDS            AmpR: β-lactamase; bla; confers resistance to ampicillin, carbenicillin, and related antibiotics
    939..1043    -  promoter       AmpR promoter: bla
   1114..1158    -  misc_feature   bom (fragment): basis of mobility region from pBR322
   1313..1692    +  enhancer       CMV enhancer: human cytomegalovirus immediate early enhancer
   1693..1896    +  promoter       CMV promoter: human cytomegalovirus (CMV) immediate early promoter
   1938..1956    +  promoter       T7 promoter: promoter for bacteriophage T7 RNA polymerase
   2027..2506    +  CDS            tadA: TADA_ECOLI - Also known as yfhC. Experimental evidence at protein level: Swiss-Prot protein existence level 1. Catalyzes the deamination of adenosine to inosine at the wobble position 34 of tRNA(Arg2). Essential for cell viability. From Escherichia coli (strain K12).
   2621..6717    +  CDS            Cas9 (fragment): Cas9 (Csn1) endonuclease from the Streptococcus pyogenes Type II CRISPR/Cas system generates RNA-guided double strand breaks in DNA
   7031..7279    +  CDS            UGI: UNGI_BPPB2 - Experimental evidence at protein level: Swiss-Prot protein existence level 1. This protein binds specifically and reversibly to the host uracil-DNA glycosylase, preventing removal of uracil residues from PBS2 DNA by the host uracil-excision repair system. From Bacillus phage PBS2 (Bacteriophage PBS2).
   7397..7621    +  polyA_signal   bGH poly(A) signal: bovine growth hormone polyadenylation signal
   7625..7646    +  promoter       SV40 promoter (fragment): SV40 enhancer and early promoter
   7651..7667    +  misc_feature   MCS (fragment): pBluescript multiple cloning site
   7716..7732    -  protein_bind   lac operator: The lac repressor binds to the lac operator to inhibit transcription in E. coli. This inhibition can be relieved by adding lactose or isopropyl-β-D-thiogalactopyranoside (IPTG). lac repressor encoded by lacI
   7740..7770    -  promoter       lac promoter: promoter for the E. coli lac operon
   7785..7806    -  protein_bind   CAP binding site: CAP binding activates transcription in the presence of cAMP. E. coli catabolite activator protein
   7819..7911    -  CDS            lacI (fragment): lac repressor; lacI; The lac repressor binds to the lac operator to inhibit transcription in E. coli. This inhibition can be relieved by adding lactose or isopropyl-β-D-thiogalactopyranoside (IPTG).
   8094..8682    -  rep_origin     ori: high-copy-number ColE1/pMB1/pBR322/pUC origin of replication
