[The description below was written by a language model from this plasmid's Addgene catalogue record and pLannotate feature annotations shown in this document.]
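Description:
Tad-CBE(GCG4) is a mammalian expression plasmid encoding a cytosine base editor, built on a pCMV backbone and listed as both a mammalian expression and a CRISPR vector. It is propagated in E. coli as a high-copy plasmid through a ColE1/pBR322-type origin and is selected with ampicillin via the β-lactamase gene and its native promoter. The sequenced record is 8,775 nt, consistent with the stated backbone of about 3.4 kb plus a synthetic insert of about 5.4 kb assembled by Golden Gate cloning. Small remnants of lac regulatory elements, a bom fragment and an SV40 promoter fragment are backbone leftovers with no evident role in the payload.

The payload is a single open reading frame driven by the CMV immediate-early enhancer and promoter and terminated by the bovine growth hormone polyadenylation signal. A T7 promoter upstream of the coding region could also permit in vitro transcription. The fusion begins with an N-terminal bipartite nuclear localisation signal. This is followed by a deaminase domain that the annotation matches to E. coli TadA. Given the construct name and the associated publication, it is presumably an engineered TadA variant that deaminates cytosine, although the record does not list the "GCG4" mutations. The deaminase is joined to SpCas9 carrying the D10A nickase mutation, then to two copies of the uracil glycosylase inhibitor UGI and a C-terminal bipartite NLS. The feature table annotates only one UGI copy. UGI blocks uracil excision, which favours C-to-T outcomes, while the nickase cuts the unedited strand to bias repair.

No guide RNA cassette or mammalian selection marker is annotated, so a guide would have to be supplied separately. The plasmid is used to express the editor in mammalian cells for targeted cytosine base editing.
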