Addgene plasmid #235080: Tad-CBE(GCG4)
Purpose: Expresses Tad-CBE(GCG4) in mammalian cells.
Depositing lab: Weixin Tang. Depositing organization: University of Chicago. Publication: High-precision cytosine base editors by evolving nucleic-acid-recognition hotspots in deaminase. Wu Y, Xiao YL, Tang W. Nat Biotechnol. 2025 Jul 7:10.1038/s41587-025-02678-w. doi: 10.1038/s41587-025-02678-w. PubMed 40624252.
Backbone
  Vector backbone: pCMV with a BR322 origin
  Backbone size w/o insert (bp): 3402
  Vector type: Mammalian Expression, CRISPR
Growth in bacteria
  Bacterial resistance: Ampicillin, 100 μg/mL
  Growth temperature: 37°C
  Growth strain: DH5alpha
  Copy number: High Copy
Gene/Insert
  Gene/Insert name: Tad-CBE(GCG4)-SpCas9 D10A
  Species: Synthetic
  Insert size (bp): 5373
  Tag / fusion protein: bpNLS (N terminal on insert); 2xUGI, bpNLS (C terminal on insert)
  Cloning method: Golden Gate
Terms and licenses: Academic/Nonprofit Terms; Industry Terms: Not Available to Industry
How to cite: Tad-CBE(GCG4) was a gift from Weixin Tang (Addgene plasmid # 235080 ; http://n2t.net/addgene:235080 ; RRID:Addgene_235080)
